Addgene plasmid #243721: pJL403
Purpose: Stably expresses a chimeric reporter with a mCherry (1-105aa)-XTEN250 linker-TBRG4(351aa-631aa), flanked by 5' and 3'UTRs of ALDH18A1 and no mitochondrial targeting sequence
Depositing lab: Jonathan Weissman. Depositing organization: Whitehead Institute for Biomedical Research. Publication: Proximity-specific ribosome profiling reveals the logic of localized mitochondrial translation. Luo J, Khandwala S, Hu J, Lee SY, Hickey KL, Levine ZG, Harper JW, Ting AY, Weissman JS. Cell. 2025 Aug 25:S0092-8674(25)00916-X. doi: 10.1016/j.cell.2025.08.002. PubMed 40876456.
Backbone
  Vector backbone: pJL163
  Backbone manufacturer: Weissman Lab
  Vector type: Lentiviral
  Selectable markers: Puromycin
Growth in bacteria
  Bacterial resistance: Ampicillin, 100 μg/mL
  Growth temperature: 37°C
  Growth strain: NEB Stable
  Copy number: High Copy
Gene/Insert
  Gene/Insert name: mCherry(1-105aa)-XTEN250-TBRG4(351aa-631aa), flanked by 5' and 3'UTRs of ALDH18A1 and no mitochondrial targeting sequence
  Species: H. sapiens (human)
  Cloning method: Gibson Cloning
Terms and licenses: Academic/Nonprofit Terms; Industry Terms: Not Available to Industry
How to cite: pJL403 was a gift from Jonathan Weissman (Addgene plasmid # 243721 ; http://n2t.net/addgene:243721 ; RRID:Addgene_243721)
