[The description below was written by a language model from this plasmid's Addgene catalogue record and pLannotate feature annotations shown in this document.]
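Description:
pJL403 is a 13.1 kb HIV-1-based lentiviral transfer plasmid built on the pJL163 backbone. It is designed for stable expression of a chimeric reporter in mammalian cells. In bacteria it is maintained through a high-copy ColE1/pUC origin and selected with ampicillin (AmpR). The backbone outside the viral region also carries an f1 origin and an SV40/EM7-driven BleoR cassette. A CMV enhancer/promoter fused to a truncated 5' LTR drives production of the viral genomic RNA. This RNA contains the Ψ packaging signal with a gag fragment, the RRE for Rev-dependent nuclear export, and the cPPT/CTS. The downstream LTR region is followed by a bGH polyadenylation signal.

Two divergent expression cassettes lie between the LTRs. On the reverse strand, the human PGK promoter drives puromycin N-acetyltransferase followed by a WPRE, which allows puromycin selection of transduced cells. On the forward strand, the EF-1α promoter drives the reporter. The reporter consists of the first 105 residues of mCherry, an XTEN250 linker and residues 351–631 of human TBRG4. The annotated mCherry and TBRG4 fragments are separated by an unannotated gap consistent with the linker. According to the record, the open reading frame is flanked by the 5' and 3' UTRs of ALDH18A1 and lacks a mitochondrial targeting sequence; the feature table does not annotate the UTRs themselves.

The associated publication concerns proximity-specific ribosome profiling of localized mitochondrial translation. The design suggests a reporter for testing how coding-sequence and UTR features, in the absence of a targeting sequence, affect translation at mitochondria. The record does not spell out the specific assay.
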