Features (pLannotate 1.2.2; 35 found; start..end, strand, type, name):
     31..83      -  misc_feature   bom (fragment): basis of mobility region from pBR322
    238..617     +  enhancer       CMV enhancer: human cytomegalovirus immediate early enhancer
    618..817     +  promoter       CMV promoter: human cytomegalovirus (CMV) immediate early promoter
    835..1015    +  LTR            5' LTR (truncated): truncated 5' long terminal repeat (LTR) from HIV-1
   1062..1187    +  misc_feature   HIV-1 Ψ: packaging signal of human immunodeficiency virus type 1
   1171..1534    +  CDS            HIV-1 gag (fragment): gag protein from human immunodeficiency virus 1; gag
   1680..1913    +  misc_feature   RRE: The Rev response element (RRE) of HIV-1 allows for Rev-dependent mRNA export from the nucleus to the cytoplasm.
   2290..2390    +  CDS            Rev (fragment): human immunodeficiency virus 1 (HIV-1) Rev protein; rev; enhances nuclear export of unspliced and incompletely spliced viral mRNAs
   2440..2557    +  misc_feature   cPPT/CTS: central polypurine tract and central termination sequence of HIV-1
   2610..3198    -  misc_feature   WPRE: woodchuck hepatitis virus posttranscriptional regulatory element
   3201..3222    -  misc_feature   MCS (fragment): pBluescript multiple cloning site
   3229..3825    -  CDS            PuroR (fragment): puromycin N-acetyltransferase; pac from Streptomyces; confers resistance to puromycin
   3837..4337    -  promoter       hPGK promoter: human phosphoglycerate kinase 1 promoter
   4351..4417    +  CDS            small t antigen (fragment): SV40 (simian virus 40) small t antigen
   4424..5602    +  promoter       EF-1α promoter: strong constitutive promoter for human elongation factor EF-1α
   5752..6067    +  CDS            mCherry (fragment): monomeric derivative of DsRed fluorescent protein (Shaner et al., 2004) mammalian codon-optimized
   6817..7659    +  CDS            TBRG4 (fragment): FAKD4_HUMAN - Also known as CPR2 From Homo sapiens (Human).
   8515..8577    +  CDS            nef (fragment): NEF_HV1Z2 - Experimental evidence at protein level: Swiss-Prot protein existence level 1. Extracellular Nef protein targets CD4(+) T-lymphocytes for apoptosis by interacting with CXCR4 surface receptors. From Human immunodeficiency virus type 1 group M subtype D (isolate Z2/CDC-Z34) (HIV-1).
   8579..8891    +  LTR            5' LTR (fragment): 5' long terminal repeat (LTR) from HIV-1
   8899..9079    +  LTR            5' LTR (truncated): truncated 5' long terminal repeat (LTR) from HIV-1
   9111..9335    +  polyA_signal   bGH poly(A) signal: bovine growth hormone polyadenylation signal
   9339..9360    +  promoter       SV40 promoter (fragment): SV40 enhancer and early promoter
   9381..9809    +  rep_origin     f1 ori (sequence partly withheld): f1 bacteriophage origin of replication; arrow indicates direction of (+) strand synthesis
   9823..10152   +  promoter       SV40 promoter: SV40 enhancer and early promoter
  10200..10247   +  promoter       EM7 promoter: synthetic bacterial promoter&nbsp
  10266..10640   +  CDS            BleoR: antibiotic-binding protein; Sh ble from Streptoalloteichus hindustanus; confers resistance to bleomycin, phleomycin, and Zeocin™
  10650..10775   +  CDS            ble (fragment): BLE_KLEPN - Experimental evidence at protein level: Swiss-Prot protein existence level 1. Binding protein with a strong affinity to the bleomycin family of antibiotics. Binds to CL990; an antimitotic-antibiotic compound. From Klebsiella pneumoniae.
  10770..10891   +  polyA_signal   SV40 poly(A) signal: SV40 polyadenylation signal
  10962..10984   -  protein_bind   lac operator (fragment): The lac repressor binds to the lac operator to inhibit transcription in E. coli. This inhibition can be relieved by adding lactose or isopropyl-β-D-thiogalactopyranoside (IPTG). lac repressor encoded by lacI
  10988..11018   -  promoter       lac promoter: promoter for the E. coli lac operon
  11033..11054   -  protein_bind   CAP binding site: CAP binding activates transcription in the presence of cAMP. E. coli catabolite activator protein
  11067..11159   -  CDS            lacI (fragment): lac repressor; lacI; The lac repressor binds to the lac operator to inhibit transcription in E. coli. This inhibition can be relieved by adding lactose or isopropyl-β-D-thiogalactopyranoside (IPTG).
  11342..11930   -  rep_origin     ori: high-copy-number ColE1/pMB1/pBR322/pUC origin of replication
  12101..12961   -  CDS            AmpR: β-lactamase; bla; confers resistance to ampicillin, carbenicillin, and related antibiotics
  12962..13066   -  promoter       AmpR promoter: bla
>Addgene plasmid #243721 | pJL403 | addgene full sequence | sequence record 488890 | Addgene NGS Result
GTCGACGGATCGGGAGATCTCCCGATCCCCTATGGTGCACTCTCAGTACAATCTGCTCTGATGCCGCATA
GTTAAGCCAGTATCTGCTCCCTGCTTGTGTGTTGGAGGTCGCTGAGTAGTGCGCGAGCAAAATTTAAGCT
ACAACAAGGCAAGGCTTGACCGACAATTGCATGAAGAATCTGCTTAGGGTTAGGCGTTTTGCGCTGCTTC
GCGATGTACGGGCCAGATATACGCGTTGACATTGATTATTGACTAGTTATTAATAGTAATCAATTACGGG
GTCATTAGTTCATAGCCCATATATGGAGTTCCGCGTTACATAACTTACGGTAAATGGCCCGCCTGGCTGA
CCGCCCAACGACCCCCGCCCATTGACGTCAATAATGACGTATGTTCCCATAGTAACGCCAATAGGGACTT
TCCATTGACGTCAATGGGTGGAGTATTTACGGTAAACTGCCCACTTGGCAGTACATCAAGTGTATCATAT
GCCAAGTACGCCCCCTATTGACGTCAATGACGGTAAATGGCCCGCCTGGCATTATGCCCAGTACATGACC
TTATGGGACTTTCCTACTTGGCAGTACATCTACGTATTAGTCATCGCTATTACCATGGTGATGCGGTTTT
GGCAGTACATCAATGGGCGTGGATAGCGGTTTGACTCACGGGGATTTCCAAGTCTCCACCCCATTGACGT
CAATGGGAGTTTGTTTTGGCACCAAAATCAACGGGACTTTCCAAAATGTCGTAACAACTCCGCCCCATTG
ACGCAAATGGGCGGTAGGCGTGTACGGTGGGAGGTCTATATAAGCAGCGCGTTTTGCCTGTACTGGGTCT
CTCTGGTTAGACCAGATCTGAGCCTGGGAGCTCTCTGGCTAACTAGGGAACCCACTGCTTAAGCCTCAAT
AAAGCTTGCCTTGAGTGCTTCAAGTAGTGTGTGCCCGTCTGTTGTGTGACTCTGGTAACTAGAGATCCCT
CAGACCCTTTTAGTCAGTGTGGAAAATCTCTAGCAGTGGCGCCCGAACAGGGACTTGAAAGCGAAAGGGA
AACCAGAGGAGCTCTCTCGACGCAGGACTCGGCTTGCTGAAGCGCGCACGGCAAGAGGCGAGGGGCGGCG
ACTGGTGAGTACGCCAAAAATTTTGACTAGCGGAGGCTAGAAGGAGAGAGATGGGTGCGAGAGCGTCAGT
ATTAAGCGGGGGAGAATTAGATCGCGATGGGAAAAAATTCGGTTAAGGCCAGGGGGAAAGAAAAAATATA
AATTAAAACATATAGTATGGGCAAGCAGGGAGCTAGAACGATTCGCAGTTAATCCTGGCCTGTTAGAAAC
ATCAGAAGGCTGTAGACAAATACTGGGACAGCTACAACCATCCCTTCAGACAGGATCAGAAGAACTTAGA
TCATTATATAATACAGTAGCAACCCTCTATTGTGTGCATCAAAGGATAGAGATAAAAGACACCAAGGAAG
CTTTAGACAAGATAGAGGAAGAGCAAAACAAAAGTAAGACCACCGCACAGCAAGCGGCCGCTGATCTTCA
GACCTGGAGGAGGAGATATGAGGGACAATTGGAGAAGTGAATTATATAAATATAAAGTAGTAAAAATTGA
ACCATTAGGAGTAGCACCCACCAAGGCAAAGAGAAGAGTGGTGCAGAGAGAAAAAAGAGCAGTGGGAATA
GGAGCTTTGTTCCTTGGGTTCTTGGGAGCAGCAGGAAGCACTATGGGCGCAGCGTCAATGACGCTGACGG
TACAGGCCAGACAATTATTGTCTGGTATAGTGCAGCAGCAGAACAATTTGCTGAGGGCTATTGAGGCGCA
ACAGCATCTGTTGCAACTCACAGTCTGGGGCATCAAGCAGCTCCAGGCAAGAATCCTGGCTGTGGAAAGA
TACCTAAAGGATCAACAGCTCCTGGGGATTTGGGGTTGCTCTGGAAAACTCATTTGCACCACTGCTGTGC
CTTGGAATGCTAGTTGGAGTAATAAATCTCTGGAACAGATTTGGAATCACACGACCTGGATGGAGTGGGA
CAGAGAAATTAACAATTACACAAGCTTAATACACTCCTTAATTGAAGAATCGCAAAACCAGCAAGAAAAG
AATGAACAAGAATTATTGGAATTAGATAAATGGGCAAGTTTGTGGAATTGGTTTAACATAACAAATTGGC
TGTGGTATATAAAATTATTCATAATGATAGTAGGAGGCTTGGTAGGTTTAAGAATAGTTTTTGCTGTACT
TTCTATAGTGAATAGAGTTAGGCAGGGATATTCACCATTATCGTTTCAGACCCACCTCCCAACCCCGAGG
GGACCCGACAGGCCCGAAGGAATAGAAGAAGAAGGTGGAGAGAGAGACAGAGACAGATCCATTCGATTAG
TGAACGGATCGGCACTGCGTGCGCCAATTCTGCAGACAAATGGCAGTATTCATCCACAATTTTAAAAGAA
AAGGGGGGATTGGGGGGTACAGTGCAGGGGAAAGAATAGTAGACATAATAGCAACAGACATACAAACTAA
AGAATTACAAAAACAAATTACAAAAATTCAAAATTTTCGGGTTTATTACAGGGACAGCAGAGATCCAGTT
TGGTTAATTAGCTAGCGATGCGGGGAGGCGGCCCAAAGGGAGATCCGACTCGTCTGAGGGCGAAGGCGAA
GACGCGGAAGAGGCCGCAGAGCCGGCAGCAGGCCGCGGGAAGGAAGGTCCGCTGGATTGAGGGCCGAAGG
GACGTAGCAGAAGGACGTCCCGCGCAGAATCCAGGTGGCAACACAGGCGAGCAGCCAAGGAAAGGACGAT
GATTTCCCCGACAACACCACGGAATTGTCAGTGCCCAACAGCCGAGCCCCTGTCCAGCAGCGGGCAAGGC
AGGCGGCGATGAGTTCCGCCGTGGCAATAGGGAGGGGGAAAGCGAAAGTCCCGGAAAGGAGCTGACAGGT
GGTGGCAATGCCCCAACCAGTGGGGGTTGCGTCAGCAAACACAGTGCACACCACGCCACGTTGCCTGACA
ACGGGCCACAACTCCTCATAAAGAGACAGCAACCAGGATTTATACAAGGAGGAGAAAATGAAAGCCATAC
GGGAAGCAATAGCATGATACAAAGGCATTAAAGCAGCGTATCCACATAGCGTAAAAGGAGCAACATAGTT
AAGAATACCAGTCAATCTTTCACAAATTTTGTAATCCAGAGGTTGATTACCGATAAGCTTGATATCGAAT
TCTTAACTGGCACCGGGCTTGCGGGTCATGCACCAGGTGCGCGGTCCTTCGGGCACCTCGACGTCGGCGG
TGACGGTGAAGCCGAGCCGCTCGTAGAAGGGGAGGTTGCGGGGCGCGGAGGTCTCCAGGAAGGCGGGCAC
CCCGGCGCGCTCGGCCGCCTCCACTCCGGGGAGCACGACGGCGCTGCCCAGACCCTTGCCCTGGTGGTCG
GGCGAGACGCCGACGGTGGCCAGGAACCACGCGGGCTCCTTGGGCCGGTGCGGCGCCAGGAGGCCTTCCA
TCTGTTGCTGCGCGGCCAGCCGGGAACCGCTCAACTCGGCCATGCGCGGGCCGATCTCGGCGAACACCGC
CCCCGCTTCGACGCTCTCCGGCGTGGTCCAGACCGCCACGGCGGCGCCGTCGTCCGCGACCCACACCTTG
CCGATGTCGAGCCCGACGCGCGTGAGGAAGAGTTCTTGCAGCTCGGTGACCCGCTCGATGTGGCGGTCCG
GATCGACGGTGTGGCGCGTGGCGGGGTAGTCGGCGAACGCGGCGGCGAGGGTGCGTACGGCCCTGGGGAC
GTCGTCGCGGGTGGCGAGGCGCACCGTGGGCTTGTACTCGGTCATGGTGGTACCCCCTGGGGAGAGAGGT
CGGTGATTCGGTCAACGAGGGAGCCGACTGCCGACGTGCGCTCCGGAGGCTTGCAGAATGCGGAACACCG
CGCGGGCAGGAACAGGGCCCACACTACCGCCCCACACCCCGCCTCCCGCACCGCCCCTTCCCGGCCGCTG
CTCTCGGCGCGCCCTGCTGAGCAGCCGCTATTGGCCACAGCCCATCGCGGTCGGCGCGCTGCCATTGCTC
CCTGGCGCTGTCCGTCTGCGAGGGTACTAGTGAGACGTGCGGCTTCCGTTTGTCACGTCCGGCACGCCGC
GAACCGCAAGGAACCTTCCCGACTTAGGGGCGGAGCAGGAAGCGTCGCCGGGGGGCCCACAAGGGTAGCG
GCGAAGATCCGGGTGACGCTGCGAACGGACGTGAAGAATGTGCGAGACCCAGGGTCGGCGCCGCTGCGTT
TCCCGGAACCACGCCCAGAGCAGCCGCGTCCCTGCGCAAACCCAGGGCTGCCTTGGAAAAGGCGCAAATC
GATTGCAAAGATGGATAAAGTTTTAAACAGAGAGGAATCTTTGCAGCTAATGGACCTTCTAGGTCTTGAA
AGGAGTGGGAATTGGCTCCGGTGCCCGTCAGTGGGCAGAGCGCACATCGCCCACAGTCCCCGAGAAGTTG
GGGGGAGGGGTCGGCAATTGAACCGGTGCCTAGAGAAGGTGGCGCGGGGTAAACTGGGAAAGTGATGTCG
TGTACTGGCTCCGCCTTTTTCCCGAGGGTGGGGGAGAACCGTATATAAGTGCAGTAGTCGCCGTGAACGT
TCTTTTTCGCAACGGGTTTGCCGCCAGAACACAGGTAAGTGCCGTGTGTGGTTCCCGCGGGCCTGGCCTC
TTTACGGGTTATGGCCCTTGCGTGCCTTGAATTACTTCCACCTGGCTGCAGTACGTGATTCTTGATCCCG
AGCTTCGGGTTGGAAGTGGGTGGGAGAGTTCGAGGCCTTGCGCTTAAGGAGCCCCTTCGCCTCGTGCTTG
AGTTGAGGCCTGGCCTGGGCGCTGGGGCCGCCGCGTGCGAATCTGGTGGCACCTTCGCGCCTGTCTCGCT
GCTTTCGATAAGTCTCTAGCCATTTAAAATTTTTGATGACCTGCTGCGACGCTTTTTTTCTGGCAAGATA
GTCTTGTAAATGCGGGCCAAGATCTGCACACTGGTATTTCGGTTTTTGGGGCCGCGGGCGGCGACGGGGC
CCGTGCGTCCCAGCGCACATGTTCGGCGAGGCGGGGCCTGCGAGCGCGGCCACCGAGAATCGGACGGGGG
TAGTCTCAAGCTGGCCGGCCTGCTCTGGTGCCTGGCCTCGCGCCGCCGTGTATCGCCCCGCCCTGGGCGG
CAAGGCTGGCCCGGTCGGCACCAGTTGCGTGAGCGGAAAGATGGCCGCTTCCCGGCCCTGCTGCAGGGAG
CTCAAAATGGAGGACGCGGCGCTCGGGAGAGCGGGCGGGTGAGTCACCCACACAAAGGAAAAGGGCCTTT
CCGTCCTCAGCCGTCGCTTCATGTGACTCCACGGAGTACCGGGCGCCGTCCAGGCACCTCGATTAGTTCT
CGAGCTTTTGGAGTACGTCGTCTTTAGGTTGGGGGGAGGGGTTTTATGCGATGGAGTTTCCCCACACTGA
GTGGGTGGAGACTGAAGTTAGGCCAGCTTGGCACTTGATGTAATTCTCCTTGGAATTTGCCCTTTTTGAG
TTTGGATCTTGGTTCATTCTCAAGCCTCAGACAGTGGTTCAAAGTTTTTTTCTTCCATTTCAGGTGTCGT
GATCTAGAATCGTGCGGGACGTGGACGGAAGAAAAAAGAGAGTGAGCGAGCGCCGGAATCAGCCCGGCGT
GGAGTGCGGACCCGCGGTAGTGCCAGGGGGCGAAGGCGGCGGTGGTGAGGAAGATACTTTGGTTAGTGAC
CACATCGCAGCATGGTGAGCAAGGGCGAGGAGGATAACATGGCCATCATCAAGGAGTTCATGCGCTTCAA
GGTGCACATGGAGGGCTCCGTGAACGGCCACGAGTTCGAGATCGAGGGCGAGGGCGAGGGCCGCCCCTAC
GAGGGCACCCAGACCGCCAAGCTGAAGGTGACCAAGGGTGGCCCCCTGCCCTTCGCCTGGGACATCCTGT
CCCCTCAGTTCATGTACGGCTCCAAGGCCTACGTGAAGCACCCCGCCGACATCCCCGACTACTTGAAGCT
GTCCTTCCCCGAGGGCTTCAAGTGGGAGCGCGTGATGAACTTCGAGGGGTCAGAACCTGCAACATCAGGA
TCCGAGACCCCGGGGACGTCAGAGTCAGCAACCCCCGAATCTGGACCAGGCACGAGCACTGAGCCGTCAG
AAGGGTCAGCACCTGGTAGTCCAGCCGGAAGTCCAACGAGCACAGAAGAGGGCACAAGTGAGTCCGCAAC
CCCCGAGAGCGGCCCAGGAAGCGAGCCTGCGACATCCGGCAGCGAGACCCCGGGCACCTCAGAATCAGCA
ACTCCGGAGAGTGGACCGGGTAGCCCAGCCGGATCTCCCACTAGTACGGAAGAGGGGTCCCCCGCAGGCT
CACCCACGTCCACCGAGGAGGGTACTTCTACGGAACCTTCTGAGGGGTCCGCACCAGGTACCTCTGAATC
TGCAACGCCCGAGTCCGGTCCAGGAACGTCAGAGAGTGCAACTCCGGAATCTGGCCCGGGCACCAGTGAA
TCTGCCACTCCTGAATCCGGTCCGGGCTCTGAGCCAGCCACATCAGGGTCTGAAACACCGGGGAGCGAAC
CCGCGACTAGTGGAAGTGAAACACCTGGGTCCCCAGCCGGGTCTCCGACCAGTACTGAGGAGGGAACGTC
AACAGAACCATCCGAGGGTAGCGCCCCTGGGACTTCAACGGAGCCTAGTGAAGGCAGCGCGCCGGGGTCT
GAACCCGCGACCAGTGGTAGCGAGACGCCGGGCACATCTGAGTCCGCCACACCAGAGTCTGGGCCCGGTA
CGAGTACAGAACCATCTGAGGGCAGTGAGGCCTTTGCCCAGCACGTCCTGAACAGAGCGCAGGACATCAC
CCTGCCCCACCTGTGCAGCGTACTTCTGGCTTTTGCGCGTCTGAACTTCCATCCAGACCAAGAGGATCAG
TTCTTCAGCCTGGTACATGAGAAGCTGGGGTCAGAGCTGCCAGGCCTGGAGCCAGCCCTGCAGGTGGACC
TGGTGTGGGCCCTGTGTGTGCTGCAGCAGGCACGGGAAGCAGAGCTGCAAGCCGTCCTCCACCCTGAATT
TCACATCCAATTTCTAGGGGGCAAGTCTCAGAAGGATCAGAACACCTTCCAGAAGCTGCTCCACATCAAC
GCCACTGCCCTGCTGGAGTACCCCGAGTACTCGGGTCCCCTTCTGCCTGCCTCGGCTGTGGCCCCTGGGC
CCTCAGCCCTTGACAGGAAGGTGACCCCCCTGCAAAAGGAGCTGCAGGAGACGCTGAAGGGGCTGCTGGG
GAGCGCCGACAAGGGCAGCCTCGAGGTGGCCACGCAGTATGGCTGGGTGCTGGATGCTGAGGTGCTGCTG
GACAGTGACGGCGAGTTTCTGCCCGTAAGGGACTTTGTGGCACCTCACCTTGCCCAGCCAACTGGGAGCC
AGTCACCACCTCCAGGGTCTAAGAGGCTAGCGTTCTTGCGGTGGGAGTTCCCCAACTTCAACAGCCGAAG
CAAGGACTTGCTGGGTCGCTTTGTTCTGGCCCGGCGACACATAGTGGCTGCAGGCTTCCTGATAGTGGAC
GTCCCATTCTATGAGTGGCTGGAACTCAAGTCTGAATGGCAGAAAGGCGCCTACCTCAAGGACAAGATGC
GCAAAGCGGTGGCTGAGGAGCTGGCCAAGTGATTAGTCTGCTGAAACAAGCCGCCTGAACGCGTTAAGTC
GACAAAGAGCCAGGAAAACCCGGGAATTTTCCAAAAGGTCTTCACGTTAAACTTGTCTTATCTCAGGAGA
GAGCCCGCTCTTGTCTCCCAGTTCCTGGTAGGGTCTGCCTGTTGGAAAGTGTACCTGGATGCTTCTGGGC
TCCGTTTGGCAATAGCAGTCTTGGCTGATGTGCACAGTCTGGCTCCCAGCTCACCCTTTTTTTTTAAAGT
AAGAAAATAGTTGCTACCGATAGGGACTTTGCCAAGTCCAATTATCTTCTAGGATTGAAAGGTGCATTTT
CCCCATAAAAAAGGCGAGGAAAACCCATGGCTGCTTTGTGTCACCTCAGTGACTTACAGTCCCCCTTGGC
ATTTAGTTGGTACTAGAGCCAGTCATCCTTAACAAATCTTTTCACATTTTATTTCTTTCACATGTAGTCA
TCTTCAAAAAGGAAAGATTTGGAATTTTAGAAAAGGGGCAACTCTTCTTTTTAGCATTCTCATCAGAAAG
TCACAAAAATCGATGGAATCATTTCCACTGGGAAGATTGACCTTTTGTATTTATTTGTGGGGTAAATTAA
TAAGCATTCCAGATGCTTGCAGCTTCCTGCATCCAGGAGATGCTGTGTTCCCCGTGATGCAGCTGGAACC
CAAGCTGCAGCAGGAGATGCAAGTTTCAGGATGTTCCCCACTGAGCTGGAGGAATATCTACAGCAGTGAT
GCTTGAAATTTTTGTATGAATTATTTTGTCGTCCTACCCTTTTCCTCCAAAACAAAAATTAGAGGATTAT
TTTAATACTTTGGATTCTTCCCCCTTTTTTGAGATTAATTAACTTTAAGACCAATGACTTACAAGGCAGC
TGTAGATCTTAGCCACTTTTTAAAAGAAAAGGGGGGACTGGAAGGGCTAATTCACTCCCAACGAAGACAA
GATATCCTTGATCTGTGGATCTACCACACACAAGGCTACTTCCCTGATTGGCAGAACTACACACCAGGGC
CAGGGATCAGATATCCACTGACCTTTGGATGGTGCTACAAGCTAGTACCAGTTGAGCAAGAGAAGGTAGA
AGAAGCCAATGAAGGAGAGAACACCCGCTTGTTACACCCTGTGAGCCTGCATGGGATGGATGACCCGGAG
AGAGAAGTATTAGAGTGGAGGTTTGACAGCCGCCTAGCATTTCATCACATGGCCCGAGAGCTGCATCCGG
ACTGTACTGGGTCTCTCTGGTTAGACCAGATCTGAGCCTGGGAGCTCTCTGGCTAACTAGGGAACCCACT
GCTTAAGCCTCAATAAAGCTTGCCTTGAGTGCTTCAAGTAGTGTGTGCCCGTCTGTTGTGTGACTCTGGT
AACTAGAGATCCCTCAGACCCTTTTAGTCAGTGTGGAAAATCTCTAGCAGGGCCCGTTTAAACCCGCTGA
TCAGCCTCGACTGTGCCTTCTAGTTGCCAGCCATCTGTTGTTTGCCCCTCCCCCGTGCCTTCCTTGACCC
TGGAAGGTGCCACTCCCACTGTCCTTTCCTAATAAAATGAGGAAATTGCATCGCATTGTCTGAGTAGGTG
TCATTCTATTCTGGGGGGTGGGGTGGGGCAGGACAGCAAGGGGGAGGATTGGGAAGACAATAGCAGGCAT
GCTGGGGATGCGGTGGGCTCTATGGCTTCTGAGGCGGAAAGAACCAGCTGGGGCTCTAGGGGGTATCCCC
[124 nt withheld, positions 9381-9504]
C
[91 nt withheld, positions 9506-9596]
A
[49 nt withheld, positions 9598-9646]
CCTTTGACGTTGGAGTCCACGTTCTTT
[37 nt withheld, positions 9674-9710]
ACCCTATCTCGGTCTATTCTTTTGATTTATAAGGGATTTTGCCGATTTCGGCCTATTGGTTAAAAAATGA
GCTGATTTAACAAAAATTTAACGCGAATTAATTCTGTGGAATGTGTGTCAGTTAGGGTGTGGAAAGTCCC
CAGGCTCCCCAGCAGGCAGAAGTATGCAAAGCATGCATCTCAATTAGTCAGCAACCAGGTGTGGAAAGTC
CCCAGGCTCCCCAGCAGGCAGAAGTATGCAAAGCATGCATCTCAATTAGTCAGCAACCATAGTCCCGCCC
CTAACTCCGCCCATCCCGCCCCTAACTCCGCCCAGTTCCGCCCATTCTCCGCCCCATGGCTGACTAATTT
TTTTTATTTATGCAGAGGCCGAGGCCGCCTCTGCCTCTGAGCTATTCCAGAAGTAGTGAGGAGGCTTTTT
TGGAGGCCTAGGCTTTTGCAAAAAGCTCCCGGGAGCTTGTATATCCATTTTCGGATCTGATCAGCACGTG
TTGACAATTAATCATCGGCATAGTATATCGGCATAGTATAATACGACAAGGTGAGGAACTAAACCATGGC
CAAGTTGACCAGTGCCGTTCCGGTGCTCACCGCGCGCGACGTCGCCGGAGCGGTCGAGTTCTGGACCGAC
CGGCTCGGGTTCTCCCGGGACTTCGTGGAGGACGACTTCGCCGGTGTGGTCCGGGACGACGTGACCCTGT
TCATCAGCGCGGTCCAGGACCAGGTGGTGCCGGACAACACCCTGGCCTGGGTGTGGGTGCGCGGCCTGGA
CGAGCTGTACGCCGAGTGGTCGGAGGTCGTGTCCACGAACTTCCGGGACGCCTCCGGGCCGGCCATGACC
GAGATCGGCGAGCAGCCGTGGGGGCGGGAGTTCGCCCTGCGCGACCCGGCCGGCAACTGCGTGCACTTCG
TGGCCGAGGAGCAGGACTGACACGTGCTACGAGATTTCGATTCCACCGCCGCCTTCTATGAAAGGTTGGG
CTTCGGAATCGTTTTCCGGGACGCCGGCTGGATGATCCTCCAGCGCGGGGATCTCATGCTGGAGTTCTTC
GCCCACCCCAACTTGTTTATTGCAGCTTATAATGGTTACAAATAAAGCAATAGCATCACAAATTTCACAA
ATAAAGCATTTTTTTCACTGCATTCTAGTTGTGGTTTGTCCAAACTCATCAATGTATCTTATCATGTCTG
TATACCGTCGACCTCTAGCTAGAGCTTGGCGTAATCATGGTCATAGCTGTTTCCTGTGTGAAATTGTTAT
CCGCTCACAATTCCACACAACATACGAGCCGGAAGCATAAAGTGTAAAGCCTGGGGTGCCTAATGAGTGA
GCTAACTCACATTAATTGCGTTGCGCTCACTGCCCGCTTTCCAGTCGGGAAACCTGTCGTGCCAGCTGCA
TTAATGAATCGGCCAACGCGCGGGGAGAGGCGGTTTGCGTATTGGGCGCTCTTCCGCTTCCTCGCTCACT
GACTCGCTGCGCTCGGTCGTTCGGCTGCGGCGAGCGGTATCAGCTCACTCAAAGGCGGTAATACGGTTAT
CCACAGAATCAGGGGATAACGCAGGAAAGAACATGTGAGCAAAAGGCCAGCAAAAGGCCAGGAACCGTAA
AAAGGCCGCGTTGCTGGCGTTTTTCCATAGGCTCCGCCCCCCTGACGAGCATCACAAAAATCGACGCTCA
AGTCAGAGGTGGCGAAACCCGACAGGACTATAAAGATACCAGGCGTTTCCCCCTGGAAGCTCCCTCGTGC
GCTCTCCTGTTCCGACCCTGCCGCTTACCGGATACCTGTCCGCCTTTCTCCCTTCGGGAAGCGTGGCGCT
TTCTCATAGCTCACGCTGTAGGTATCTCAGTTCGGTGTAGGTCGTTCGCTCCAAGCTGGGCTGTGTGCAC
GAACCCCCCGTTCAGCCCGACCGCTGCGCCTTATCCGGTAACTATCGTCTTGAGTCCAACCCGGTAAGAC
ACGACTTATCGCCACTGGCAGCAGCCACTGGTAACAGGATTAGCAGAGCGAGGTATGTAGGCGGTGCTAC
AGAGTTCTTGAAGTGGTGGCCTAACTACGGCTACACTAGAAGAACAGTATTTGGTATCTGCGCTCTGCTG
AAGCCAGTTACCTTCGGAAAAAGAGTTGGTAGCTCTTGATCCGGCAAACAAACCACCGCTGGTAGCGGTG
GTTTTTTTGTTTGCAAGCAGCAGATTACGCGCAGAAAAAAAGGATCTCAAGAAGATCCTTTGATCTTTTC
TACGGGGTCTGACGCTCAGTGGAACGAAAACTCACGTTAAGGGATTTTGGTCATGAGATTATCAAAAAGG
ATCTTCACCTAGATCCTTTTAAATTAAAAATGAAGTTTTAAATCAATCTAAAGTATATATGAGTAAACTT
GGTCTGACAGTTACCAATGCTTAATCAGTGAGGCACCTATCTCAGCGATCTGTCTATTTCGTTCATCCAT
AGTTGCCTGACTCCCCGTCGTGTAGATAACTACGATACGGGAGGGCTTACCATCTGGCCCCAGTGCTGCA
ATGATACCGCGAGACCCACGCTCACCGGCTCCAGATTTATCAGCAATAAACCAGCCAGCCGGAAGGGCCG
AGCGCAGAAGTGGTCCTGCAACTTTATCCGCCTCCATCCAGTCTATTAATTGTTGCCGGGAAGCTAGAGT
AAGTAGTTCGCCAGTTAATAGTTTGCGCAACGTTGTTGCCATTGCTACAGGCATCGTGGTGTCACGCTCG
TCGTTTGGTATGGCTTCATTCAGCTCCGGTTCCCAACGATCAAGGCGAGTTACATGATCCCCCATGTTGT
GCAAAAAAGCGGTTAGCTCCTTCGGTCCTCCGATCGTTGTCAGAAGTAAGTTGGCCGCAGTGTTATCACT
CATGGTTATGGCAGCACTGCATAATTCTCTTACTGTCATGCCATCCGTAAGATGCTTTTCTGTGACTGGT
GAGTACTCAACCAAGTCATTCTGAGAATAGTGTATGCGGCGACCGAGTTGCTCTTGCCCGGCGTCAATAC
GGGATAATACCGCGCCACATAGCAGAACTTTAAAAGTGCTCATCATTGGAAAACGTTCTTCGGGGCGAAA
ACTCTCAAGGATCTTACCGCTGTTGAGATCCAGTTCGATGTAACCCACTCGTGCACCCAACTGATCTTCA
GCATCTTTTACTTTCACCAGCGTTTCTGGGTGAGCAAAAACAGGAAGGCAAAATGCCGCAAAAAAGGGAA
TAAGGGCGACACGGAAATGTTGAATACTCATACTCTTCCTTTTTCAATATTATTGAAGCATTTATCAGGG
TTATTGTCTCATGAGCGGATACATATTTGAATGTATTTAGAAAAATAAACAAATAGGGGTTCCGCGCACA
TTTCCCCGAAAAGTGCCACCTGAC
